>Addgene plasmid #79778 | pEMS1929 | depositor full sequence | sequence record 156995 | pEMS1929 sequence 4785 bps
ACCAATGCTTAATCAGTGAGGCACCTATCTCAGCGATCTGTCTATTTCGTTCATCCATAGTTGCCTGACT
CCCCGTCGTGTAGATAACTACGATACGGGAGGGCTTACCATCTGGCCCCAGCGCTGCGATGATACCGCGA
GAACCACGCTCACCGGCTCCGGATTTATCAGCAATAAACCAGCCAGCCGGAAGGGCCGAGCGCAGAAGTG
GTCCTGCAACTTTATCCGCCTCCATCCAGTCTATTAATTGTTGCCGGGAAGCTAGAGTAAGTAGTTCGCC
AGTTAATAGTTTGCGCAACGTTGTTGCCATCGCTACAGGCATCGTGGTGTCACGCTCGTCGTTTGGTATG
GCTTCATTCAGCTCCGGTTCCCAACGATCAAGGCGAGTTACATGATCCCCCATGTTGTGCAAAAAAGCGG
TTAGCTCCTTCGGTCCTCCGATCGTTGTCAGAAGTAAGTTGGCCGCAGTGTTATCACTCATGGTTATGGC
AGCACTGCATAATTCTCTTACTGTCATGCCATCCGTAAGATGCTTTTCTGTGACTGGTGAGTACTCAACC
AAGTCATTCTGAGAATAGTGTATGCGGCGACCGAGTTGCTCTTGCCCGGCGTCAATACGGGATAATACCG
CGCCACATAGCAGAACTTTAAAAGTGCTCATCATTGGAAAACGTTCTTCGGGGCGAAAACTCTCAAGGAT
CTTACCGCTGTTGAGATCCAGTTCGATGTAACCCACTCGTGCACCCAACTGATCTTCAGCATCTTTTACT
TTCACCAGCGTTTCTGGGTGAGCAAAAACAGGAAGGCAAAATGCCGCAAAAAAGGGAATAAGGGCGACAC
GGAAATGTTGAATACTCATATTCTTCCTTTTTCAATATTATTGAAGCATTTATCAGGGTTATTGTCTCAT
GAGCGGATACATATTTGAATGTATTTAGAAAAATAAACAAATAGGGGTCAGTGTTACAACCAATTAACCA
ATTCTGAACATTATCGCGAGCCCATTTATACCTGAATATGGCTCATAACACCCCTTGTTTGCCTGGCGGC
AGTAGCGCGGTGGTCCCACCTGACCCCATGCCGAACTCAGAAGTGAAACGCCGTAGCGCCGATGGTAGTG
TGGGGACTCCCCATGCGAGAGTAGGGAACTGCCAGGCATCAAATAAAACGAAAGGCTCAGTCGAAAGACT
GGGCCTTTCGCCCGGGCTAATTATGGGGTGTCGCCCTTTTGACGGGCGCGCCTGACAGCCGCGTTCTACG
CGAGGACCTGCCCCAGAGTTTAAATGTCAATGATAAGAAAAGAGGGTGCTCAGGCAGGCGCTAACTTTCC
TTAATATCCACGCCAGCGCCGTCCTCATTGGCTGCCCGGCCCGCGTGACGTCATGGCGGCTAGAGTTGGG
CACAGCTCTGCGCCGACTAGTTTTCCGGCCGGGCGGGAGCCTGCTTCTCCCCACCCAGGGTCCGGCCGGC
TCCAACCCCTGCTTTGGCCTTCCTTGGCCCGGCCTGTGACTGCTCTAGCCCGGCCCGGTCCAGCCTGGGC
CGCCGTCCTGTATGGCGTAGAGTCGATCCCCAGGAAACTAGTCTTGCCGAGTGCGCTCCTCCGCACCTTC
GGGCACTAGGGCCCCAAGATCTCTGCCCTTAGGCTGGCCAGCTACCTCTCTGGGTAATCACCCTGTCCCC
TCCTCCGATCCCCAAGACGCACCGGGGAGAGCCCGGAGTGGAGGCTCTGGGCTCAGCCCTCCCAGGCCTA
GGCCACCGTGCCCTGAGTCCCTCCCCAAGACTTCTCGGACTAAGTGGGCCAGACTCTTGTCAGGGGAGGG
ATCACCAGGACCTCAGATTGCTGGGGGCGGAGGGGTGGACGCTCGTGAGTGCGAAGTTCGGGTGTCACTT
GGGTGTGTCCAGTGTCTACAAGTGGGAATCCTACGGTTTCAAAAGTCAGGCAGGGATGGGGTTGCCTACA
CTCGGTGGGGTCAATCGCTAGTCTCACCAGAGGCGGGAGCGGGCCTGGGGGCCCTCTGAGCTCGCGGAGG
CGGCGGGTTCGGGGCCCGTGCGGGCGGGGTCGCCCAGGGGAGCCCGGGCCCCGCGCGTCAGGAGGCCTCC
GCCGGCCGAGCGGCCGCGCTGGGAAACAAGAAGCGAGCGCTTTGCTCCCTATCTTCCCAGTGTCCGTCCT
ATATTGTTTTCTGCTCTTAAAACTGACATGTCTAATTGGCAATTGGTGCCGAATCGTGTCCAGAGGTCTC
TTGTGGAACATTTCTACAGCTGTCTCCTTCAACTAGACGCTTATTCATGTCGCCTTAATGAGAAACAAAA
CGTTCTCTAATGAGCAATTACAGAGCGACAGGATTGTTCCCATAACAAATTCTTGCGAGTGACAGAAGCA
TCCTTTGTACCAGATATTTCGCATACTGTTACCGATTTTCCCTTCCCTCGCCCGACTCCATGGAGGCGCC
GGGCATCCGGAGCCGGTCCGAGAGCTCACGGATGCGCCGGCAGCCTCCTCGCAGTCCCGCGCGCCGCCCC
TGGCCCCGAGCCCCTCGGCTCCGTTGTGCTCCTGGGAGTGAGACGCCACGTCCCATTATCCCGCATATTA
TCTCCTTGTCACGAGGACAACAAATACCGATTAATCTTCGGAGTAAACTGTTTCCTATTCTTGACCAAGC
TACCTCGGGGTGTGGAGGGGAGCGGAGGGGAGCCAACTGACCCTCCCCTCCGCCCCACCCCCCCCATCCC
CCGCTCTTCTTCCTCCAGCCCTTCTCACAGAACCTGGGGTGTTTCAGGTCCCATCTCTCCTCCCAGACCA
GAGCGGCTCCCGGCATCCCGCCGTCCTGCTCACAGTATCTTCACCTCACCACTTCCACATAGTCGCCACC
CACAGAGAGTGAGAAAGTGGGACCCAGAGGGGCGAACGGGGGAGGGGCAAGGATAGTGGGGTGGTTTTAG
TTGGGAGACCACCACTTCCAATGCCCCATCCCCGACTCGCCCTGCATCTCCCTGCTCACCTTTTCATGTG
CACCCTACTCATAGTCACATAATTTGTCAATTACAGCAAAAAGCAACAGGATACAATTATGTTAACCTCG
CAGTCTGTCAGTGCGTTATCTTGTCACACTTCTACAAGGGGGCTCTCCCTGCATTCTAATGTCAAATTTG
AATAGTGCACCACGCAGCTCGTTCTTATGCACACAGTGCTGCCCACAAACACACACACGCACCCACCAGC
CACCTTCATACCGCTCCTGACATACACAACCCTCACATTCCCAGGCCAACAAAATGGTTCAACAAACACC
ACCTACATACAATGTGGTCGATGTGTCCACGCGTTTCAGCGAAGGGCGACACAAAATTTATTCTAAATGC
ATAATAAATACTGATAACATCTTATAGTTTGTATTATATTTTGTATTATCGTTGACATGTATAATTTTGA
TATCAAAAACTGATTTTCCCTTTATTATTTTCGAGATTTATTTTCTTAATTCTCTTTAACAAACTAGAAA
TATTGTATATACAAAAAATCATAAATAATAGATGAATAGTTTAATTATAGGTGTTCATCAATCGAAAAAG
CAACGTATCTTATTTAAAGTGCGTTGCTTTTTTCTCATTTATAAGGTTAAATAATTCTCATATATCAAGC
AAAGTGACAGGCGCCCTTAAATATTCTGACAAATGCTCTTTCCCTAAACTCCCCCCATAAAAAAACCCGC
CGAAGCGGGTTTTTACGTTATTTGCGGATTAACGATTACTCGTTATCAGAACCGCCCAGGGGGCCCGAGC
TTAAGACTGGCCGTCGTTTTACAACACAGAAAGAGTTTGTAGAAACGCAAAAAGGCCATCCGTCAGGGGC
CTTCTGCTTAGTTTGATGCCTGGCAGTTCCCTACTCTCGCCTTCCGCTTCCTCGCTCACTGACTCGCTGC
GCTCGGTCGTTCGGCTGCGGCGAGCGGTATCAGCTCACTCAAAGGCGGTAATACGGTTATCCACAGAATC
AGGGGATAACGCAGGAAAGAACATGTGAGCAAAAGGCCAGCAAAAGGCCAGGAACCGTAAAAAGGCCGCG
TTGCTGGCGTTTTTCCATAGGCTCCGCCCCCCTGACGAGCATCACAAAAATCGACGCTCAAGTCAGAGGT
GGCGAAACCCGACAGGACTATAAAGATACCAGGCGTTTCCCCCTGGAAGCTCCCTCGTGCGCTCTCCTGT
TCCGACCCTGCCGCTTACCGGATACCTGTCCGCCTTTCTCCCTTCGGGAAGCGTGGCGCTTTCTCATAGC
TCACGCTGTAGGTATCTCAGTTCGGTGTAGGTCGTTCGCTCCAAGCTGGGCTGTGTGCACGAACCCCCCG
TTCAGCCCGACCGCTGCGCCTTATCCGGTAACTATCGTCTTGAGTCCAACCCGGTAAGACACGACTTATC
GCCACTGGCAGCAGCCACTGGTAACAGGATTAGCAGAGCGAGGTATGTAGGCGGTGCTACAGAGTTCTTG
AAGTGGTGGGCTAACTACGGCTACACTAGAAGAACAGTATTTGGTATCTGCGCTCTGCTGAAGCCAGTTA
CCTTCGGAAAAAGAGTTGGTAGCTCTTGATCCGGCAAACAAACCACCGCTGGTAGCGGTGGTTTTTTTGT
TTGCAAGCAGCAGATTACGCGCAGAAAAAAAGGATCTCAAGAAGATCCTTTGATCTTTTCTACGGGGTCT
GACGCTCAGTGGAACGACGCGCGCGTAACTCACGTTAAGGGATTTTGGTCATGAGCTTGCGCCGTCCCGT
CAAGTCAGCGTAATGCTCTGCTTTT
Features (pLannotate 1.2.2; 8 found; start..end, strand, type, name):
    862..958     -  promoter       AmpR promoter (fragment): bla
    988..1012    -  CDS            KanR (fragment): aminoglycoside phosphotransferase; aph(3')-Ia; confers resistance to kanamycin
   1041..1156    +  ncRNA          5S rRNA: Accession: RF00001 - 5S ribosomal RNA
   1160..1200    +  terminator     rrnB T1 terminator (fragment): transcription terminator T1 from the E. coli rrnB gene
   3786..3805    +  CDS            lacZα (fragment): LacZα fragment of β-galactosidase; lacZ fragment
   3830..3847    -  terminator     rrnB T2 terminator (fragment): transcription terminator T2 from the E. coli rrnB gene
   4072..4660    -  rep_origin     ori: high-copy-number ColE1/pMB1/pBR322/pUC origin of replication
   4784..859     -  CDS            AmpR (across the origin): β-lactamase; bla; confers resistance to ampicillin, carbenicillin, and related antibiotics
