[The description below was written by a language model from this plasmid's Addgene catalogue record and pLannotate feature annotations shown in this document.]
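Description:
pEMS1929 is a 4,785 bp high-copy bacterial cloning plasmid from the Pleiades Promoter Project that serves as a storage and source vector for Ple256, a human PAX6 MiniPromoter. The backbone is pJ204, a pUC-type vector supplied with commercially synthesized DNA. The feature table shows the expected propagation elements: a ColE1/pMB1/pUC-family origin of replication that gives high copy number in E. coli, and a β-lactamase (AmpR) gene with its bla promoter for ampicillin selection. The remaining annotations are short backbone remnants: fragments of the rrnB T1 and T2 transcription terminators with adjacent 5S rRNA sequence, which likely insulate the cloning region from read-through transcription, plus very small fragments matching KanR and lacZα that are far too short to be functional.

The payload is the 2,090 bp Ple256 insert, a compact synthetic regulatory element assembled from human PAX6 sequences. The automated annotation does not label it, but it presumably lies in the large unannotated stretch between the T1 terminator fragment and the lacZα fragment. No reporter gene, coding sequence, polyadenylation signal or viral element is annotated, so the plasmid appears to carry the promoter alone rather than a complete expression cassette. The insert was introduced by restriction cloning, though the record does not name the flanking sites. The associated work used PAX6 MiniPromoters to drive restricted expression from rAAV in the adult mouse retina, so pEMS1929 is best understood as a source from which Ple256 can be subcloned into rAAV or other expression vectors upstream of a gene of interest.
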