Addgene plasmid #79778: pEMS1929
Purpose: High copy number pUC vector containing Ple256 (PAX6 MiniPromoter) insert
Depositing lab: Elizabeth Simpson. Depositing organization: University of British Columbia. Publication: PAX6 MiniPromoters drive restricted expression from rAAV in the adult mouse retina. Hickmott JW, Chen CY, Arenillas DJ, Korecki AJ, Lam SL, Molday LL, Bonaguro RJ, Zhou M, Chou AY, Mathelier A, Boye SL, Hauswirth WW, Molday RS, Wasserman WW, Simpson EM. Mol Ther Methods Clin Dev. 2016 Aug 10;3:16051. doi: 10.1038/mtm.2016.51. eCollection 2016. PubMed 27556059.
Backbone
  Vector backbone: pJ204
  Total vector size (bp): 4785
  Vector type: Pleiades Promoter Project [sic, Pleaides Plieades]
Growth in bacteria
  Bacterial resistance: Ampicillin, 100 μg/mL
  Growth temperature: 37°C
  Growth strain: DH5alpha
  Copy number: High Copy
Gene/Insert
  Gene/Insert name: Ple256 (alt name: PAX6 MiniPromoter)
  Species: H. sapiens (human)
  Insert size (bp): 2090
  Promoter: Ple256 (PAX6 MiniPromoter)
  Cloning method: Restriction Enzyme; 5′ cloning site See map (unknown if destroyed); 3′ cloning site See map (unknown if destroyed)
  Sequencing primers: 5′ pTF3 (5′-CTCGAAAATAATAAAGGGAAAATCAG-3′); 3′ pTR (5'-TGGTAGTGTGGGGACTC-3')
Resource information
  A portion of this plasmid was derived from a plasmid made by: Plasmid commercially synthesized by DNA2.0
Terms and licenses: Academic/Nonprofit Terms; Industry Terms
How to cite: pEMS1929 was a gift from Elizabeth Simpson (Addgene plasmid # 79778 ; http://n2t.net/addgene:79778 ; RRID:Addgene_79778)
