>Addgene plasmid #79778 | pEMS1929 | addgene partial sequence | sequence record 159120 | rrnB-T1-term-F 5'-ACGAAAGGCTCAGTCGAAAG-3'
TATGGGGTGTCGCCCTTTTGACGGGCGCGCCTGACAGCCGCGTTCTACGCGAGGACCTGCCCCAGAGTTT
AAATGTCAATGATAAGAAAAGAGGGTGCTCAGGCAGGCGCTAACTTTCCTTAATATCCACGCCAGCGCCG
TCCTCATTGGCTGCCCGGCCCGCGTGACGTCATGGCGGCTAGAGTTGGGCACAGCTCTGCGCCGACTAGT
TTTCCGGCCGGGCGGGAGCCTGCTTCTCCCCACCCAGGGTCCGGCCGGCTCCAACCCCTGCTTTGGCCTT
CCTTGGCCCGGCCTGTGACTGCTCTAGCCCGGCCCGGTCCAGCCTGGGCCGCCGTCCTGTATGGCGTAGA
GTCGATCCCCAGGAAACTAGTCTTGCCGAGTGCGCTCCTCCGCACCTTCGGGCACTAGGGCCCCAAGATC
TCTGCCCTTAGGCTGGCCAGCTACCTCTCTGGGTAATCACCCTGTCCCCTCCTCCGATCCCCAAGACGCA
CCGGGGAGAGCCCGGAGTGGAGGCTCTGGGCTCAGCCCTCCCAGGCCTAGGCCACCGTGCCCTGAGTCCC
TCCCCAAGACTTCTCGGACTAAGTGGGCCAGACTCTTGTCAGGGGAGGGATCACCAGGACCTCAGATTGC
TGGGGGCGGAGGGGTGGACGCTCGTGAGTGCGAAGTTCGGGTGTCACTTGGGTGTGTCCAGTGTCTACAA
GTGGGAATCCTACGGTTTCAAAAGTCAGGCAGGGATGGGGTTGCCTACACTCGGTGGGGTCAATCGCTAG
TCTCACCAGAGGCGGGAGCGGGCCTGGGGGCCC
