>Addgene plasmid #79778 | pEMS1929 | addgene partial sequence | sequence record 159121 | pNI-Rev 5'-CGTTGCTTTTTCGATTGATG-3'
TTCATCTATTATTTATGATTTTTTGTATATACAATATTTCTAGTTTGTTAAAGAGAATTAAGAAAATAAA
TCTCGAAAATAATAAAGGGAAAATCAGTTTTTGATATCAAAATTATACATGTCAACGATAATACAAAATA
TAATACAAACTATAAGATGTTATCAGTATTTATTATGCATTTAGAATAAATTTTGTGTCGCCCTTCGCTG
AAACGCGTGGACACATCGACCACATTGTATGTAGGTGGTGTTTGTTGAACCATTTTGTTGGCCTGGGAAT
GTGAGGGTTGTGTATGTCAGGAGCGGTATGAAGGTGGCTGGTGGGTGCGTGTGTGTGTTTGTGGGCAGCA
CTGTGTGCATAAGAACGAGCTGCGTGGTGCACTATTCAAATTTGACATTAGAATGCAGGGAGAGCCCCCT
TGTAGAAGTGTGACAAGATAACGCACTGACAGACTGCGAGGTTAACATAATTGTATCCTGTTGCTTTTTG
CTGTAATTGACAAATTATGTGACTATGAGTAGGGTGCACATGAAAAGGTGAGCAGGGAGATGCAGGGCGA
GTCGGGGATGGGGCATTGGAAGTGGTGGTCTCCCAACTAAAACCACCCCACTATCCTTGCCCCTCCCCCG
TTCGCCCCTCTGGGTCCCACTTTCTCACTCTCTGTGGGTGGCGACTATGTGGAA
